Addgene plasmid #152919: pGBW-m4133717
Purpose: Mammalian expression plasmid for SARS-CoV-2 ORF3a protein
Depositing lab: Ginkgo Bioworks & Benjie Chen.
Backbone
  Vector backbone: pTwist_CMV_6
  Backbone size w/o insert (bp): 4180
  Vector type: Mammalian Expression
Growth in bacteria
  Bacterial resistance: Ampicillin, 100 μg/mL
  Growth temperature: 37°C
  Growth strain: DH5alpha
  Copy number: High Copy
Gene/Insert
  Gene/Insert name: SARS-CoV-2 ORF3a protein
  Species: Severe acute respiratory syndrome coronavirus 2
  Insert size (bp): 821
  Mutation: wt
  Entrez Gene: ORF3a (a.k.a. GU280_gp03)
  Promoter: CMV
  Tag / fusion protein: Cleavable TEV;HA (C terminal on backbone)
  Cloning method: Unknown
Resource information
  A portion of this plasmid was derived from a plasmid made by: GinkgoBioworks
Depositor comments: NCBI reference sequence: YP_009724391.1
How to cite: pGBW-m4133717 was a gift from Ginkgo Bioworks & Benjie Chen (Addgene plasmid # 152919 ; http://n2t.net/addgene:152919 ; RRID:Addgene_152919)
