[The description below was written by a language model from this plasmid's Addgene catalogue record and the feature table of its GenBank file.]
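Description:
pGBW-m4133717 is a 5,061 bp circular mammalian expression plasmid built on the pTwist_CMV_6 backbone for producing the SARS-CoV-2 accessory protein ORF3a in transfected mammalian cells. It is maintained in E. coli through a high-copy ColE1/pUC-type origin of replication and selected with ampicillin via the bla (beta-lactamase) gene. The record lists no mammalian selection marker, so the design suits transient expression.

The expression cassette begins with the human cytomegalovirus immediate early enhancer and promoter, followed by a Kozak consensus sequence for efficient translation initiation. The wild-type ORF3a coding sequence (about 821 bp) is not annotated as its own feature in the table, but it evidently occupies the interval between the Kozak element and the C-terminal tag region. That region, supplied by the backbone, encodes a TEV protease recognition site immediately followed by an HA epitope. The expressed protein can therefore be detected or captured with anti-HA reagents, and the tag can then be removed by TEV cleavage. An SV40 polyadenylation signal terminates the transcript.

The backbone also carries several insulating elements. T7 and rrnG transcription terminators, 5' and 3' beta-globin insulator sequences and a synthetic poly(A) signal flank the cassette and the resistance gene. These presumably limit read-through transcription and interference between the bacterial and mammalian units. The plasmid belongs to a set of tagged SARS-CoV-2 protein constructs intended for mammalian protein expression and/or purification.
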