LOCUS       Exported 5061 bp ds-DNA circular SYN 12-MAY-2021
DEFINITION  Mammalian expression plasmid for SARS-CoV-2 ORF3a protein.
ACCESSION   .
VERSION     .
KEYWORDS    pGBW-m4133717
SOURCE      synthetic DNA construct
  ORGANISM  synthetic DNA construct
REFERENCE   1 (bases 1 to 5061)
  TITLE     SARS-CoV-2 protein Mammalian expression constructs, tagged, for
            protein expression and/or purification
REFERENCE   2 (bases 1 to 5061)
  AUTHORS   .
  TITLE     Direct Submission
  JOURNAL   Exported May 12, 2021 from SnapGene Server 1.1.58
            http://www.snapgene.com
FEATURES             Location/Qualifiers
     source          1..5061
                     /organism="synthetic DNA construct"
                     /mol_type="other DNA"
     enhancer        1..304
                     /label=CMV enhancer
                     /note="human cytomegalovirus immediate early enhancer"
     promoter        306..508
                     /label=CMV promoter
                     /note="human cytomegalovirus (CMV) immediate early
                     promoter"
     primer_bind     459..479
                     /label=CMV-F
                     /note="Human CMV immediate early promoter, forward primer"
     regulatory      577..586
                     /regulatory_class="other"
                     /note="vertebrate consensus sequence for strong initiation
                     of translation (Kozak, 1987)"
     CDS             1408..1428
                     /codon_start=1
                     /product="tobacco etch virus (TEV) protease recognition and
                     cleavage site"
                     /label=TEV site
                     /translation="ENLYFQS"
     CDS             1429..1455
                     /codon_start=1
                     /product="HA (human influenza hemagglutinin) epitope tag"
                     /label=HA
                     /translation="YPYDVPDYA"
     polyA_signal    1508..1629
                     /label=SV40 poly(A) signal
                     /note="SV40 polyadenylation signal"
     primer_bind     complement(1519..1538)
                     /label=EBV-rev
                     /note="SV40 polyA terminator, reverse primer"
     primer_bind     1573..1592
                     /label=SV40pA-R
                     /note="SV40 polyA, reverse primer"
     terminator      1744..1790
                     /label=T7 terminator
                     /note="transcription terminator for bacteriophage T7 RNA
                     polymerase"
     terminator      1820..1956
                     /label=rrnG terminator
                     /note="transcription terminator from the E. coli ribosomal
                     RNA rrnG operon (Albrechtsen et al., 1991)"
     misc_feature    2001..2072
                     /label=3' beta-globin insulator
                     /note="insulator downstream of the human beta-globin locus
                     (Farrell et al., 2002)"
     rep_origin      complement(2298..2886)
                     /direction=LEFT
                     /label=ori
                     /note="high-copy-number ColE1/pMB1/pBR322/pUC origin of
                     replication"
     primer_bind     complement(2378..2397)
                     /label=pBR322ori-F
                     /note="pBR322 origin, forward primer"
     CDS             3632..4492
                     /codon_start=1
                     /gene="bla"
                     /product="beta-lactamase"
                     /label=AmpR
                     /note="confers resistance to ampicillin, carbenicillin, and
                     related antibiotics"
                     /translation="MSIQHFRVALIPFFAAFCLPVFAHPETLVKVKDAEDQLGARVGYI
                     ELDLNSGKILESFRPEERFPMMSTFKVLLCGAVLSRIDAGQEQLGRRIHYSQNDLVEYS
                     PVTEKHLTDGMTVRELCSAAITMSDNTAANLLLTTIGGPKELTAFLHNMGDHVTRLDRW
                     EPELNEAIPNDERDTTMPVAMATTLRKLLTGELLTLASRQQLIDWMEADKVAGPLLRSA
                     LPAGWFIADKSGAGERGSRGIIAALGPDGKPSRIVVIYTTGSQATMDERNRQIAEIGAS
                     LIKHW"
     primer_bind     complement(3850..3869)
                     /label=Amp-R
                     /note="Ampicillin resistance gene, reverse primer"
     terminator      4505..4641
                     /label=rrnG terminator
                     /note="transcription terminator from the E. coli ribosomal
                     RNA rrnG operon (Albrechtsen et al., 1991)"
     misc_feature    4793..4864
                     /label=5' beta-globin insulator
                     /note="insulator upstream of the human beta-globin locus
                     (Farrell et al., 2002)"
     terminator      4869..4915
                     /label=T7 terminator
                     /note="transcription terminator for bacteriophage T7 RNA
                     polymerase"
     polyA_signal    4933..4981
                     /note="synthetic polyadenylation signal"
ORIGIN
        1 cgttacataa cttacggtaa atggcccgcc tggctgaccg cccaacgacc cccgcccatt
       61 gacgtcaata atgacgtatg ttcccatagt aacgccaata gggactttcc attgacgtca
      121 atgggtggag tatttacggt aaactgccca cttggcagta catcaagtgt atcatatgcc
      181 aagtacgccc cctattgacg tcaatgacgg taaatggccc gcctggcatt atgcccagta
      241 catgacctta tgggactttc ctacttggca gtacatctac gtattagtca tcgctattac
      301 catgctgatg cggttttggc agtacatcaa tgggcgtgga tagcggtttg actcacgggg
      361 atttccaagt ctccacccca ttgacgtcaa tgggagtttg ttttggcacc aaaatcaacg
      421 ggactttcca aaatgtcgta acaactccgc cccattgacg caaatgggcg gtaggcgtgt
      481 acggtgggag gtctatataa gcagagctgg tttagtgaac cgtcagatca gatctttgtc
      541 gatcctacca tccactcgac acacccgcca gcggccgcca ccatggattt gtttatgaga
      601 atcttcacaa ttggaactgt aactttgaag caaggtgaaa tcaaggatgc tactccttca
      661 gattttgttc gcgctactgc aacgataccg atacaagcct cactcccttt cggatggctt
      721 attgttggcg ttgcacttct tgctgttttt cagagcgctt ccaaaatcat aaccctcaaa
      781 aagagatggc aactagcact ctccaagggt gttcactttg tttgcaactt gctgttgttg
      841 tttgtaacag tttactcaca ccttttgctc gttgctgctg gccttgaagc cccttttctc
      901 tatctttatg ctttagtcta cttcttgcag agtataaact ttgtaagaat aataatgagg
      961 ctttggcttt gctggaaatg ccgttccaaa aacccattac tttatgatgc caactatttt
     1021 ctttgctggc atactaattg ttacgactat tgtatacctt acaatagtgt aacttcttca
     1081 attgtcatta cttcaggtga tggcacaaca agtcctattt ctgaacatga ctaccagatt
     1141 ggtggttata ctgaaaaatg ggaatctgga gtaaaagact gtgttgtatt acacagttac
     1201 ttcacttcag actattacca gctgtactca actcaattga gtacagacac tggtgttgaa
     1261 catgttacct tcttcatcta caataaaatt gttgatgagc ctgaagaaca tgtccaaatt
     1321 cacacaatcg acggttcatc cggagttgtt aatccagtaa tggaaccaat ttatgatgaa
     1381 ccgacgacga ctactagcgt gcctttggaa aacctttact ttcagtcgta cccctatgac
     1441 gtaccagatt atgcgtaagc tagcttgact gactgagata cagcgtacct tcagctcaca
     1501 gacatgataa gatacattga tgagtttgga caaaccacaa ctagaatgca gtgaaaaaaa
     1561 tgctttattt gtgaaatttg tgatgctatt gctttatttg taaccattat aagctgcaat
     1621 aaacaagtta acaacaacaa ttgcattcat tttatgtttc aggttcaggg ggaggtgtgg
     1681 gaggtttttt aaagcaagta aaacctctac aaatgtggta ttggcccatc tctatcggta
     1741 tcgtagcata accccttggg gcctctaaac gggtcttgag gggttttttg tgcccctcgg
     1801 gccggattgc tatctaccgg cattggcgca gaaaaaaatg cctgatgcga cgctgcgcgt
     1861 cttatactcc cacatatgcc agattcagca acggatacgg cttccccaac ttgcccactt
     1921 ccatacgtgt cctccttacc agaaatttat ccttaaggtc gtcagctatc ctgcaggcga
     1981 tctctcgatt tcgatcaaga cattccttta atggtctttt ctggacacca ctaggggtca
     2041 gaagtagttc atcaaacttt cttccctccc taatctcatt ggttaccttg ggctatcgaa
     2101 acttaattaa ccagtcaagt cagctacttg gcgagatcga cttgtctggg tttcgactac
     2161 gctcagaatt gcgtcagtca agttcgatct ggtccttgct attgcacccg ttctccgatt
     2221 acgagtttca tttaaatcat gtgagcaaaa ggccagcaaa aggccaggaa ccgtaaaaag
     2281 gccgcgttgc tggcgttttt ccataggctc cgcccccctg acgagcatca caaaaatcga
     2341 cgctcaagtc agaggtggcg aaacccgaca ggactataaa gataccaggc gtttccccct
     2401 ggaagctccc tcgtgcgctc tcctgttccg accctgccgc ttaccggata cctgtccgcc
     2461 tttctccctt cgggaagcgt ggcgctttct catagctcac gctgtaggta tctcagttcg
     2521 gtgtaggtcg ttcgctccaa gctgggctgt gtgcacgaac cccccgttca gcccgaccgc
     2581 tgcgccttat ccggtaacta tcgtcttgag tccaacccgg taagacacga cttatcgcca
     2641 ctggcagcag ccactggtaa caggattagc agagcgaggt atgtaggcgg tgctacagag
     2701 ttcttgaagt ggtggcctaa ctacggctac actagaagaa cagtatttgg tatctgcgct
     2761 ctgctgaagc cagttacctt cggaaaaaga gttggtagct cttgatccgg caaacaaacc
     2821 accgctggta gcggtggttt ttttgtttgc aagcagcaga ttacgcgcag aaaaaaagga
     2881 tctcaagaag atcctttgat cttttctacg gggtctgacg ctcagtggaa cgaaaactca
     2941 cgttaaggga ttttggtcat gagattatca aaaaggatct tcacctagat ccttttaaat
     3001 taaaaatgaa gttttaaatc aatctaaagt atatatgagt aaacttggtc tgacagttac
     3061 caatgcttaa tcagtgaggc acctatctca gcgatctgtc tatttcgttc atccatagtt
     3121 gcatttaaat ttccgaactc tccaaggccc tcgtcggaaa atcttcaaac ctttcgtccg
     3181 atccatcttg caggctacct ctcgaacgaa ctatcgcaag tctcttggcc ggccttgcgc
     3241 cttggctatt gcttggcagc gcctatcgcc aggtattact ccaatcccga atatccgaga
     3301 tcgggatcac ccgagagaag ttcaacctac atcctcaatc ccgatctatc cgagatccga
     3361 ggaatatcga aatcggggcg cgcctggtgt accgagaacg atcctctcag tgcgagtctc
     3421 gacgatccat atcgttgctt ggcagtcagc cagtcggaat ccagcttggg acccaggaag
     3481 tccaatcgtc agatattgta ctcaagcctg gtcacggcag cgtaccgatc tgtttaaacc
     3541 tagatattga tagtctgatc ggtcaacgta taatcgagtc ctagcttttg caaacatcta
     3601 tcaagagaca ggatcagcag gaggctttcg catgagtatt caacatttcc gtgtcgccct
     3661 tattcccttt tttgcggcat tttgccttcc tgtttttgct cacccagaaa cgctggtgaa
     3721 agtaaaagat gctgaagatc agttgggtgc gcgagtgggt tacatcgaac tggatctcaa
     3781 cagcggtaag atccttgaga gttttcgccc cgaagaacgc tttccaatga tgagcacttt
     3841 taaagttctg ctatgtggcg cggtattatc ccgtattgac gccgggcaag agcaactcgg
     3901 tcgccgcata cactattctc agaatgactt ggttgagtat tcaccagtca cagaaaagca
     3961 tcttacggat ggcatgacag taagagaatt atgcagtgct gccataacca tgagtgataa
     4021 cactgcggcc aacttacttc tgacaacgat tggaggaccg aaggagctaa ccgctttttt
     4081 gcacaacatg ggggatcatg taactcgcct tgatcgttgg gaaccggagc tgaatgaagc
     4141 cataccaaac gacgagcgtg acaccacgat gcctgtagca atggcaacaa ccttgcgtaa
     4201 actattaact ggcgaactac ttactctagc ttcccggcaa cagttgatag actggatgga
     4261 ggcggataaa gttgcaggac cacttctgcg ctcggccctt ccggctggct ggtttattgc
     4321 tgataaatct ggagccggtg agcgtgggtc tcgcggtatc attgcagcac tggggccaga
     4381 tggtaagccc tcccgtatcg tagttatcta cacgacgggg agtcaggcaa ctatggatga
     4441 acgaaataga cagatcgctg agataggtgc ctcactgatt aagcattggt aaccgattct
     4501 aggtgcattg gcgcagaaaa aaatgcctga tgcgacgctg cgcgtcttat actcccacat
     4561 atgccagatt cagcaacgga tacggcttcc ccaacttgcc cacttccata cgtgtcctcc
     4621 ttaccagaaa tttatcctta agatcccgaa tcgtttaaac tcgactctgg ctctatcgaa
     4681 tctccgtcgt ttcgagctta cgcgaacagc cgtggcgctc atttgctcgt cgggcatcga
     4741 atctcgtcag ctatcgtcag cttacctttt tggcagcgat cgcggctccc gacatcttgg
     4801 accattagct ccacaggtat cttcttccct ctagtggtca taacagcagc ttcagctacc
     4861 tctcaattca aaaaacccct caagacccgt ttagaggccc caaggggtta tgctatcaat
     4921 cgttgcgtta cacacacaaa aaaccaacac acatccatct tcgatggata gcgattttat
     4981 tatctaactg ctgatcgagt gtagccagat ctagtaatca attacggggt cattagttca
     5041 tagcccatat atggagttcc g
//
